Addgene plasmid #55776: G protein alpha-o-YFP
Purpose: This G protein alpha-o construct contains internal insertions of YFP and the EE epitope
Depositing lab: Catherine Berlot. Depositing organization: Geisinger Health Center. Publication: Live cell analysis of G protein beta5 complex formation, function, and targeting. Yost EA, Mervine SM, Sabo JL, Hynes TR, Berlot CH. Mol Pharmacol. 2007 Oct;72(4):812-25. Epub 2007 Jun 27. 10.1124/mol.107.038075 PubMed 17596375.
Backbone
  Vector backbone: pcDNA1/amp
  Backbone manufacturer: Invitrogen
  Backbone size w/o insert (bp): 4800
  Total vector size (bp): 7639
  Vector type: Mammalian Expression
Growth in bacteria
  Bacterial resistance: Ampicillin, 100 μg/mL
  Growth temperature: 37°C
  Growth strain: DH10B
  Copy number: High Copy
Gene/Insert
  Gene/Insert name: G protein alpha-o internally tagged with EYFP and EE epitope (alt name: Gnao)
  Species: R. norvegicus (rat)
  Insert size (bp): 2838
  Mutation: A BglII site was removed from the 5' untranslated region of alpha-oEE and then a unique BglII site was introduced in frame between Pro119 and Phe120 into which EYFP containing a substitution of Met for Gln69 and flanked on both ends by a SGGGGS linker was inserted as a BamHI cassette (destroying both the BglII and BamHI sites).
  Entrez Gene: Gnao1 (a.k.a. Gnao, Hg1g, RATBPGTPC)
  Promoter: CMV
  Tag / fusion protein: EYFP containing a Q69M mutation and flanked on both ends by a SGGGGS linker was inserted between Pro119 and Phe120.; EE epitope was introduced internally with D167E and Q169M mutations.
  Cloning method: Restriction Enzyme; 5′ cloning site EcoRI (not destroyed); 3′ cloning site EcoRI (not destroyed)
  Sequencing primers: 5′ T7; 3′ SP6
Resource information
  A portion of this plasmid was derived from a plasmid made by: pEYFP was purchased from Clontech.
Terms and licenses: Academic/Nonprofit Terms; Industry Terms: Not Available to Industry
How to cite: G protein alpha-o-YFP was a gift from Catherine Berlot (Addgene plasmid # 55776 ; http://n2t.net/addgene:55776 ; RRID:Addgene_55776)
