[The description below was written by a language model from this plasmid's Addgene catalogue record and pLannotate feature annotations shown in this document.]
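Description:
G protein alpha-o-YFP is a mammalian expression plasmid built on the Invitrogen pcDNA1/amp backbone (about 7.6 kb in total) that encodes rat Gαo (Gnao1) carrying two internal tags. It is propagated in E. coli as a high-copy plasmid through a ColE1/pUC-type origin with ampicillin selection (β-lactamase). It also carries an f1 origin for single-stranded DNA production. An SV40 origin is annotated, which would allow episomal replication in cells supplying large T antigen. No mammalian selection marker is annotated, consistent with transient transfection.

The roughly 2.8 kb insert was cloned as an EcoRI fragment downstream of the CMV immediate-early enhancer and promoter. It is followed by the SV40 small t intron and SV40 polyadenylation signal, and T7 and SP6 promoters flank the cloning site. To avoid modifying the termini of the α subunit, EYFP with a Q69M substitution was inserted in frame between Pro119 and Phe120 of Gαo, flanked on each side by an SGGGGS linker. The automated annotation labels this reporter Citrine, which is consistent with the Q69M change. The EE epitope was created internally through D167E and Q169M substitutions.

The feature table splits the Gαo coding sequence into two pieces on either side of the fluorescent protein and labels them by homology to Drosophila and C. elegans Gα proteins. These labels reflect sequence similarity only, and the catalogue entry identifies the gene as rat Gnao1. Several short polyomavirus and HIV LTR fragment calls appear to be backbone remnants rather than functional elements. According to the associated publication title, the construct was used in live-cell analysis of G protein complex formation, function and targeting.
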