Features (pLannotate 1.2.2; 22 found; start..end, strand, type, name):
      2..570     +  rep_origin     ori: high-copy-number ColE1/pMB1/pBR322/pUC origin of replication
    603..1061    -  rep_origin     f1 ori (sequence partly withheld): f1 bacteriophage origin of replication; arrow indicates direction of (+) strand synthesis
   1049..1170    -  CDS            M13 gene IV (fragment) (sequence partly withheld): pIV; IV; phage assembly
   1272..1376    +  promoter       AmpR promoter: bla
   1377..2237    +  CDS            AmpR: β-lactamase; bla; confers resistance to ampicillin, carbenicillin, and related antibiotics
   2310..2689    +  enhancer       CMV enhancer: human cytomegalovirus immediate early enhancer
   2690..2893    +  promoter       CMV promoter: human cytomegalovirus (CMV) immediate early promoter
   2889..2922    +  LTR            5' LTR (truncated) (fragment): truncated 5' long terminal repeat (LTR) from HIV-1
   2938..2956    +  promoter       T7 promoter: promoter for bacteriophage T7 RNA polymerase
   3732..4079    +  CDS            Galphaq (fragment): GNAQ_DROME - Also known as dgq From Drosophila melanogaster (Fruit fly).
   4110..4826    +  CDS            Citrine: Citrine is a basic (constitutively fluorescent) yellow fluorescent protein published in 2001, derived from Aequorea victoria. It has moderate acid sensitivity.
   4836..5546    +  CDS            odr-3 (fragment): GPA17_CAEEL - Experimental evidence at protein level: Swiss-Prot protein existence level 1. Guanine nucleotide-binding proteins (G proteins) are involved as modulators or transducers in various transmembrane signaling systems (PubMed:10192394). This specific G-alpha subunit plays an important role in olfaction and in cilia morphogenesis (PubMed:9459442, PubMed:15342507). Involved in chemotactic responses to attractants diacetyl, pyrazine, 2,4,5-trimethylthiazole, benzaldehyde, isoamyl alcohol, butanone and 2,3-pentanedione (PubMed:12694294). Displays a redundant function with gpa-3 in chemotac
   5911..5929    -  promoter       SP6 promoter: promoter for bacteriophage SP6 RNA polymerase
   5937..6011    +  CDS            small t antigen (fragment): SV40 (simian virus 40) small t antigen
   6013..6078    +  intron         small t intron: SV40 (simian virus 40) small t antigen intron
   6208..6228    +  CDS            SV40 NLS: nuclear localization signal of SV40 (simian virus 40) large T antigen
   6235..6369    +  CDS            LT_POVHA (fragment): Protein inferred from homology: Swiss-Prot protein existence level 3. Isoform large T antigen is a key early protein essential for both driving viral replication and inducing cellular transformation. Plays a role in viral genome replication by driving entry of quiescent cells into the cell cycle and by autoregulating the synthesis of viral early mRNA. Displays highly oncogenic activities by corrupting the host cellular checkpoint mechanisms that guard cell division and the transcription, replication, and repair of DNA. Participates in the modulation of cellular gene expression preceeding viral
   6394..6477    +  CDS            large T antigen (fragment): large T antigen from SV40 (simian virus 40)
   6500..6634    +  polyA_signal   SV40 poly(A) signal: SV40 polyadenylation signal
   6635..7003    -  CDS            VP2_POVMA (fragment): Experimental evidence at protein level: Swiss-Prot protein existence level 1. [Isoform VP3]: structural protein that resides within the core of the capsid surrounded by 72 VP1 pentamers. Following virus endocytosis and trafficking to the endoplasmic reticulum, VP2 and VP3 form oligomers and integrate into the endoplasmic reticulum membrane. Heterooligomer VP2-VP3 may create a viroporin for transporting the viral genome across the endoplasmic reticulum membrane to the cytoplasm. Nuclear entry of the viral DNA involves the selective exposure and importin recognition of VP2 or Vp3 nuclear localiz
   7371..7469    -  CDS            VP1_POVMP (fragment): Experimental evidence at protein level: Swiss-Prot protein existence level 1. Forms an icosahedral capsid with a T=7 symmetry and a 40 nm diameter. The capsid is composed of 72 pentamers linked to each other by disulfide bonds and associated with VP2 or VP3 proteins. Interacts with terminal alpha(2,3)-linked sialic acids on the cell surface to provide virion attachment to target cell. This attachment induces virion internalization predominantly through caveolin-mediated endocytosis. Once attached, the virion is internalized by caveolin- mediated endocytosis and traffics to the endoplasmic reti
   7480..7615    +  rep_origin     SV40 ori: SV40 origin of replication
>Addgene plasmid #55776 | G protein alpha-o-YFP | depositor full sequence | sequence record 112541 | G protein alpha-o-YFP sequence 7639 bps
GGCGTAATCTGCTGCTTGCAAACAAAAAAACCACCGCTACCAGCGGTGGTTTGTTTGCCGGATCAAGAGC
TACCAACTCTTTTTCCGAAGGTAACTGGCTTCAGCAGAGCGCAGATACCAAATACTGTCCTTCTAGTGTA
GCCGTAGTTAGGCCACCACTTCAAGAACTCTGTAGCACCGCCTACATACCTCGCTCTGCTAATCCTGTTA
CCAGTGGCTGCTGCCAGTGGCGATAAGTCGTGTCTTACCGGGTTGGACTCAAGACGATAGTTACCGGATA
AGGCGCAGCGGTCGGGCTGAACGGGGGGTTCGTGCACACAGCCCAGCTTGGAGCGAACGACCTACACCGA
ACTGAGATACCTACAGCGTGAGCATTGAGAAAGCGCCACGCTTCCCGAAGGGAGAAAGGCGGACAGGTAT
CCGGTAAGCGGCAGGGTCGGAACAGGAGAGCGCACGAGGGAGCTTCCAGGGGGAAACGCCTGGTATCTTT
ATAGTCCTGTCGGGTTTCGCCACCTCTGACTTGAGCGTCGATTTTTGTGATGCTCGTCAGGGGGGCGGAG
CCTATGGAAAAACGCCAGCAACGCAAGCTAGCTTCTAGCTAGAAATTGTAAACGTTAATATTTTGTTAAA
ATTCGCGTTAAATTTTTGTTAAATCAGCTCATTTTTTAACCAATAGGCCGAAATCGGCAAAATCCCTTAT
AAATCAAAAGAATAGCCCGAGATAGGGT
[37 nt withheld, positions 729-765]
AAAGAACGTGGACTCCAACGTCAAAGGGCGAAAAACCGTCTATCAGGGCGATGGCC
[115 nt withheld, positions 822-936]
G
[144 nt withheld, positions 938-1081]
ACCGTATAACGTGCTTTCCTCGTTG
[64 nt withheld, positions 1107-1170]
CTGGATTACCAAAGGGCCTCGTGATACGCCTATTTTTATAGGTTAATGTCATGATAATAATGGTTTCTTA
GACGTCAGGTGGCACTTTTCGGGGAAATGTGCGCGGAACCCCTATTTGTTTATTTTTCTAAATACATTCA
AATATGTATCCGCTCATGAGACAATAACCCTGATAAATGCTTCAATAATATTGAAAAAGGAAGAGTATGA
GTATTCAACATTTCCGTGTCGCCCTTATTCCCTTTTTTGCGGCATTTTGCCTTCCTGTTTTTGCTCACCC
AGAAACGCTGGTGAAAGTAAAAGATGCTGAAGATCAGTTGGGTGCACGAGTGGGTTACATCGAACTGGAT
CTCAACAGCGGTAAGATCCTTGAGAGTTTTCGCCCCGAAGAACGTTTTCCAATGATGAGCACTTTTAAAG
TTCTGCTATGTGGCGCGGTATTATCCCGTGTTGACGCCGGGCAAGAGCAACTCGGTCGCCGCATACACTA
TTCTCAGAATGACTTGGTTGAGTACTCACCAGTCACAGAAAAGCATCTTACGGATGGCATGACAGTAAGA
GAATTATGCAGTGCTGCCATAACCATGAGTGATAACACTGCGGCCAACTTACTTCTGACAACGATCGGAG
GACCGAAGGAGCTAACCGCTTTTTTGCACAACATGGGGGATCATGTAACTCGCCTTGATCGTTGGGAACC
GGAGCTGAATGAAGCCATACCAAACGACGAGCGTGACACCACGATGCCTGCAGCAATGGCAACAACGTTG
CGCAAACTATTAACTGGCGAACTACTTACTCTAGCTTCCCGGCAACAATTAATAGACTGGATGGAGGCGG
ATAAAGTTGCAGGACCACTTCTGCGCTCGGCCCTTCCGGCTGGCTGGTTTATTGCTGATAAATCTGGAGC
CGGTGAGCGTGGGTCTCGCGGTATCATTGCAGCACTGGGGCCAGATGGTAAGCCCTCCCGTATCGTAGTT
ATCTACACGACGGGGAGTCAGGCAACTATGGATGAACGAAATAGACAGATCGCTGAGATAGGTGCCTCAC
TGATTAAGCATTGGTAACTGTCAGACCAAGTTTACTCATATATACTTTAGATTGATTTAAAACTTCATTT
TTAATTTCTCTAGCGCGTTGACATTGATTATTGACTAGTTATTAATAGTAATCAATTACGGGGTCATTAG
TTCATAGCCCATATATGGAGTTCCGCGTTACATAACTTACGGTAAATGGCCCGCCTGGCTGACCGCCCAA
CGACCCCCGCCCATTGACGTCAATAATGACGTATGTTCCCATAGTAACGCCAATAGGGACTTTCCATTGA
CGTCAATGGGTGGACTATTTACGGTAAACTGCCCACTTGGCAGTACATCAAGTGTATCATATGCCAAGTA
CGCCCCCTATTGACGTCAATGACGGTAAATGGCCCGCCTGGCATTATGCCCAGTACATGACCTTATGGGA
CTTTCCTACTTGGCAGTACATCTACGTATTAGTCATCGCTATTACCATGGTGATGCGGTTTTGGCAGTAC
ATCAATGGGCGTGGATAGCGGTTTGACTCACGGGGATTTCCAAGTCTCCACCCCATTGACGTCAATGGGA
GTTTGTTTTGGCACCAAAATCAACGGGACTTTCCAAAATGTCGTAACAACTCCGCCCCATTGACGCAAAT
GGGCGGTAGGCGTGTACGGTGGGAGGTCTATATAAGCAGAGCTCTCTGGCTAACTAGAGAACCCACTGCT
TACTGGCTTATCGAAATTAATACGACTCACTATAGGGAGACCCAAGCTTGGTACCGAGCTCGGATCCACT
AGTAACGGCCGCCAGTGTGCTGGAATTCCCTCTCGCGCTCTCCCTGTCTCCTGTCCGCTCCGCCGAGCGA
TGCGAGTTCTTGGCCCCGGCGACGCCGCCTCCAGCTAGAGATCGATCTGCACCCCTCACCCCCGGCCCGG
CCCTCTGCCCAGCCCTGCCCTGCGCGCGGGGGTCGGAGAAGGCGCCGCGGACGCACCGACGGCCGAGGAG
CGGCGATGCACATGCACTAGCGGCACCCCCTAACTCACTCCCTCCACACCCCGCGCCGCCGCCGCCGCCA
CCGCCTCCGCCTCCGCCTCCTCCTCCGCCTCCGGCAGCCGCGGCAGAAGGACCCACCCTGCCCCCCACCC
CACCCTCCGCCGGCTCCGGCTGCGGATCCAGCCTCGACTCCTATTTTATTTATTTTGGGTCGTGCACTAG
TCTCGGTGCCTGCAACCCGCGCCTCCCGGGCCCGCGGGCGCCTCCTCTCTCGGCTCCGGAGCCCCAGACC
CCGGCCACCCTCACCTCGACACCCCCAGACCCCAGCCAGCCGCCGCTAATCTTCGCCGCTGGAATCTTGA
TAGAGGCTGTCCTTTTGGGGGGATTCTGGTCTTTCGACAATTTTGTTCCCAACCAAGGAAAGGATATCGT
GATTTTCTCCCCTTTGAGCCCAGGCTCTGCTCTGTGGGGGGGTGGGGGGCGCGCCGACCCGAGGAGTCGT
GCCAGCCGAGTCGTGCGGGCTGTGGCAGGGAAGGGGCCACCATGGGATGTACTCTGAGCGCAGAGGAGAG
AGCCGCCCTCGAGCGGAGCAAGGCGATTGAGAAAAATCTCAAAGAAGATGGCATCAGCGCCGCCAAAGAC
GTGAAATTACTCCTGCTGGGGGCTGGAGAATCAGGAAAAAGCACCATTGTGAAGCAGATGAAGATCATCC
ATGAAGATGGCTTCTCTGGAGAAGACGTAAAGCAGTACAAGCCTGTCGTCTACAGCAACACCATCCAGTC
TCTGGCAGCCATTGTGCGGGCCATGGATACTCTGGGCGTGGAGTATGGTGACAAGGAGAGGAAGGCAGAC
TCCAAGATGGTGTGTGACGTGGTGAGTCGCATGGAGGACACTGAACCAAGATCCGGTGGGGGCGGGAGCA
TGGTGAGCAAGGGCGAGGAGCTGTTCACCGGGGTGGTGCCCATCCTGGTCGAGCTGGACGGCGACGTAAA
CGGCCACAAGTTCAGCGTGTCCGGCGAGGGCGAGGGCGATGCCACCTACGGCAAGCTGACCCTGAAGTTC
ATCTGCACCACCGGCAAGCTGCCCGTGCCCTGGCCCACCCTCGTGACCACCTTCGGCTACGGCCTGATGT
GCTTCGCCCGCTACCCCGACCACATGAAGCAGCACGACTTCTTCAAGTCCGCCATGCCCGAAGGCTACGT
CCAGGAGCGCACCATCTTCTTCAAGGACGACGGCAACTACAAGACCCGCGCCGAGGTGAAGTTCGAGGGC
GACACCCTGGTGAACCGCATTGAGCTGAAGGGCATCGACTTCAAGGAGGACGGCAACATCCTGGGGCACA
AGCTGGAGTACAACTACAACAGCCACAACGTCTATATCATGGCCGACAAGCAGAAGAACGGCATCAAGGT
GAACTTCAAGATCCGCCACAACATCGAGGACGGCAGCGTGCAGCTCGCCGACCACTACCAGCAGAACACC
CCCATCGGCGACGGCCCCGTGCTGCTGCCCGACAACCACTACCTGAGCTACCAGTCCGCCCTGAGCAAAG
ACCCCAACGAGAAGCGCGATCACATGGTCCTGCTGGAGTTCGTGACCGCCGCCGGGATCACTCTCGGCAT
GGACGAGCTGTACAAGTCCGGAGGTGGAGGATCTTTCTCTGCAGAACTGCTTTCTGCCATGATGCGACTC
TGGGGCGACTCGGGGATCCAGGAGTGCTTCAACCGATCTCGGGAGTATCAGCTCAACGACTCTGCCAAAT
ACTACCTGGACAGCTTGGATCGGATTGGAGCTGCAGAATACATGCCCACCGAGCAGGACATCCTCCGAAC
CAGGGTCAAAACAACTGGCATCGTAGAAACCCACTTCACCTTCAAGAACCTCCACTTCAGGCTGTTTGAC
GTTGGGGGCCAGCGATCTGAACGTAAGAAGTGGATCCACTGCTTCGAGGATGTCACGGCCATCATCTTCT
GTGTCGCACTCAGCGGCTATGACCAGGTGCTCCACGAGGACGAAACCACGAACCGCATGCACGAGTCTCT
CATGCTCTTCGACTCCATCTGTAACAACAAGTTTTTCATCGATACCTCCATCATTCTCTTCCTCAACAAG
AAAGACCTCTTTGGCGAGAAGATTAAGAAGTCACCCTTGACCATCTGCTTTCCTGAATACCCAGGCTCCA
ACACCTATGAAGACGCAGCTGCCTACATCCAAACACAGTTTGAAAGCAAAAACCGCTCACCCAACAAAGA
AATTTACTGTCACATGACTTGTGCCACAGACACGAATAATATCCAGGTGGTATTCGACGCCGTCACCGAC
ATCATCATTGCCAACAATCTCCGGGGCTGTGGCTTGTACTGACCTCTTGTCCTGTATAGCAACCTATTTG
ACTGCTTCATGGACTCTTTGCTGTTGATGTTGATCTCCTGGTAGCATGACCTTTGGCCTTTGTAAGACAC
ACAGCCTTTCTGTACCAAGCCCCTGTCTAACCTACGACCCCAGAGTGACTGACGGCTGTGTATTTCTGTA
GAATGCTGTAGAATACGGTTTTAGTTGAGTCTTTACATTTAGAACTTGAAAGGATTTAAAAAAAAAAAAA
CATTTCTCATGTGCTTTGTAGCTTTAAAAAGGAAAACTCACCATTTCATCCATATTTCCGGAATTCTGCA
GATATCCATCACACTGGCGGCCGCTCGAGCATGCATCTAGAGGGCCCTATTCTATAGTGTCACCTAAATG
CTAGAGGATCTTTGTGAAGGAACCTTACTTCTGTGGTGTGACATAATTGGACAAACTACCTACAGAGATT
TAAAGCTCTAAGGTAAATATAAAATTTTTAAGTGTATAATGTGTTAAACTACTGATTCTAATTGTTTGTG
TATTTTAGATTCCAACCTATGGAACTGATGAATGGGAGCAGTGGTGGAATGCCTTTAATGAGGAAAACCT
GTTTTGCTCAGAAGAAATGCCATCTAGTGATGATGAGGCTACTGCTGACTCTCAACATTCTACTCCTCCA
AAAAAGAAGAGAAAGGTAGAAGACCCCAAGGACTTTCCTTCAGAATTGCTAAGTTTTTTGAGTCATGCTG
TGTTTAGTAATAGAACTCTTGCTTGCTTTGCTATTTACACCACAAAGGAAAAAGCTGCACTGCTATACAA
GAAAATTATGGAAAAATATTTGATGTATAGTGCCTTGACTAGAGATCATAATCAGCCATACCACATTTGT
AGAGGTTTTACTTGCTTTAAAAAACCTCCCACACCTCCCCCTGAACCTGAAACATAAAATGAATGCAATT
GTTGTTGTTAACTTGTTTATTGCAGCTTATAATGGTTACAAATAAAGCAATAGCATCACAAATTTCACAA
ATAAAGCATTTTTTTCACTGCATTCTAGTTGTGGTTTGTCCAAACTCATCAATGTATCTTATCATGTCTG
GATCATCCCGCCATGGTATCAACGCCATATTTCTATTTACAGTAGGGACCTCTTCGTTGTGTAGGTACCG
CTGTATTCCTAGGGAAATAGTAGAGGCACCTTGAACTGTCTGCATCAGCCATATAGCCCCCGCTGTTCGA
CTTACAAACACAGGCACAGTACTGACAAACCCATACACCTCCTCTGAAATACCCATAGTTGCTAGGGCTG
TCTCCGAACTCATTACACCCTCCAAAGTCAGAGCTGTAATTTCGCCATCAAGGGCAGCGAGGGCTTCTCC
AGATAAAATAGCTTCTGCCGAGAGTCCCGTAAGGGTAGACACTTCAGCTAATCCCTCGATGAGGTCTACT
AGAATAGTCAGTGCGGCTCCCATTTTGAAAATTCACTTACTTGATCAGCTTCAGAAGATGGCGGAGGGCC
TCCAACACAGTAATTTTCCTCCCGACTCTTAAAATAGAAAATGTCAAGTCAGTTAAGCAGGAAGTGGACT
AACTGACGCAGCTGGCCGTGCGACATCCTCTTTTAATTAGTTGCTAGGCAACGCCCTCCAGAGGGCGTGT
GGTTTTGCAAGAGGAAGCAAAAGCCTCTCCACCCAGGCCTAGAATGTTTCCACCCAATCATTACTATGAC
AACAGCTGTTTTTTTTAGTATTAAGCAGAGGCCGGGGACCCCTGGGCCCGCTTACTCTGGAGAAAAAGAA
GAGAGGCATTGTAGAGGCTTCCAGAGGCAACTTGTCAAAACAGGACTGCTTCTATTTCTGTCACACTGTC
TGGCCCTGTCACAAGGTCCAGCACCTCCATACCCCCTTTAATAAGCAGTTTGGGAACGGGTGCGGGTCTT
ACTCCGCCCATCCCGCCCCTAACTCCGCCCAGTTCCGCCCATTCTCCGCCCCATGGCTGACTAATTTTTT
TTATTTATGCAGAGGCCGAGGCCGCCTCGGCCTCTGAGCTATTCCAGAAGTAGTGAGGAGGCTTTTTTGG
AGGCCTAGGCTTTTGCAAAAAGCTAATTC
