>Addgene plasmid #55776 | G protein alpha-o-YFP | addgene partial sequence | sequence record 119260 | CMV-F 5'-CGCAAATGGGCGGTAGGCGTG-3'
CTAGAGAACCCACTGCTTACTGGCTTATCGAAATTAATACGACTCACTATAGGGAGACCCAAGCTTGGTA
CCGAGCTCGGATCCACTAGTAACGGCCGCCAGTGTGCTGGAATTCCCTCTCGCGCTCTCCCTGTCTCCTG
TCCGCTCCGCCGAGCGATGCGAGTTCTTGGCCCCGGCGACGCCGCCTCCAGCTAGAGATCGATCTGCACC
CCTCACCCCCGGCCCGGCCCTCTGCCCAGCCCTGCCCTGCGCGCGGGGGTCGGAGAAGGCGCCGCGGACG
CACCGACGGCCGAGGAGCGGCGATGCACATGCACTAGCGGCACCCCCTAACTCACTCCCTCCACACCCCG
CGCCGCCGCCGCCGCCACCGCCTCCGCCTCCGCCTCCTCCTCCGCCTCCGGCAGCCGCGGCAGAAGGACC
CACCCTGCCCCCCACCCCACCCTCCGCCGGCTCCGGCTGCGGATCCAGCCTCGACTCCTATTTTATTTAT
TTTGGGTCGTGCACTAGTCTCGGTGCCTGCAACCCGCGCCTCCCGGGCCCGCGGGCGCCTCCTCTCTCGG
CTCCGGAGCCCCAGACCCCGGCCACCCTCACCTCGACACCCCCAGACCCCAGCCAGCCGCCGCTAATCTT
CGCCGCTGGAATCTTGATAGAGGCTGTCCTTTTGGGGGGATTCTGGTCTTTCGACAATTTTGTTCCCAAC
CAAGGAAAGGATATCGTGATTTTCTCCCCTTTGAGCCCAGGCTCTGCTCTGTGGGGGGGTGGGGGGCGCG
C
