>Addgene plasmid #55776 | G protein alpha-o-YFP | addgene partial sequence | sequence record 119261 | SP6 5'-ATTTAGGTGACACTATAG-3'
ATGGATATCTGCAGAATTCCGGAAATATGGATGAAATGGTGAGTTTTCCTTTTTAAAGCTACAAAGCACA
TGAGAAATGTTTTTTTTTTTTTAAATCCTTTCAAGTTCTAAATGTAAAGACTCAACTAAAACCGTATTCT
ACAGCATTCTACAGAAATACACAGCCGTCAGTCACTCTGGGGTCGTAGGTTAGACAGGGGCTTGGTACAG
AAAGGCTGTGTGTCTTACAAAGGCCAAAGGTCATGCTACCAGGAGATCAACATCAACAGCAAAGAGTCCA
TGAAGCAGTCAAATAGGTTGCTATACAGGACAAGAGGTCAGTACAAGCCACAGCCCCGGAGATTGTTGGC
AATGATGATGTCGGTGACGGCGTCGAATACCACCTGGATATTATTCGTGTCTGTGGCACAAGTCATGTGA
CAGTAAATTTCTTTGTTGGGTGAGCGGTTTTTGCTTTCAAACTGTGTTTGGATGTAGGCAGCTGCGTCTT
CATAGGTGTTGGAGCCTGGGTATTCAGGAAAGCAGATGGTCAAGGGTGACTTCTTAATCTTCTCGCCAAA
GAGGTCTTTCTTGTTGAGGAAGAGAATGATGGAGGTATCGATGAAAAACTTGTTGTTACAGATGGAGTCG
AAGAGCATGAGAGACTCGTGCATGCGGTTCGTGGTTTCGTCCTCGTGGAGCACCTGGTCATAGCCGCTGA
GTGCGACACAGAAGATGATGGCCGTGACATCCTCGAAGCAGTGGATCCACTTCTTACGTTCAGATCGCTG
G
