>Addgene plasmid #55776 | G protein alpha-o-YFP | addgene partial sequence | sequence record 121581 | EXFP-R 5'-GTCTTGTAGTTGCCGTCGTC-3'
GGGCATGGCGGACTTGAAGAAGTCGTGCTGCTTCATGTGGTCGGGGTAGCGGGCGAAGCACATCAGGCCG
TAGCCGAAGGTGGTCACGAGGGTGGGCCAGGGCACGGGCAGCTTGCCGGTGGTGCAGATGAACTTCAGGG
TCAGCTTGCCGTAGGTGGCATCGCCCTCGCCCTCGCCGGACACGCTGAACTTGTGGCCGTTTACGTCGCC
GTCCAGCTCGACCAGGATGGGCACCACCCCGGTGAACAGCTCCTCGCCCTTGCTCACCATGCTCCCGCCC
CCACCGGATCTTGGTTCAGTGTCCTCCATGCGACTCACCACGTCACACACCATCTTGGAGTCTGCCTTCC
TCTCCTTGTCACCATACTCCACGCCCAGAGTATCCATGGCCCGCACAATGGCTGCCAGAGACTGGATGGT
GTTGCTGTAGACGACAGGCTTGTACTGCTTTACGTCTTCTCCAGAGAAGCCATCTTCATGGATGATCTTC
ATCTGCTTCACAATGGTGCTTTTTCCTGATTCTCCAGCCCCCAGCAGGAGTAATTTCACGTCTTTGGCGG
CGCTGATGCCATCTTCTTTGAGATTTTTCTCAATCGCCTTGCTCCGCTCGAGGGCGGCTCTCTCCTCTGC
GCTCAGAGTACATCCCATGGTGGCCCCTTCCCTGCCACAGCCCGCACGACTCGGCTGGCACGACTCCTCG
GGTCGGCGCGCCCCCCACCCCCCCACAGAGCAGAGCCTGGGCTCAAAGGGGAGAAAATCACGATATCCTT
TCCTTGGTTGGGAACAAA
