>Addgene plasmid #55776 | G protein alpha-o-YFP | addgene partial sequence | sequence record 121585 | EXFP-internal-F 5'-ACGACGGCAACTACAAGACC-3'
TGGAGTACAACTACAACAGCCACAACGTCTATATCATGGCCGACAAGCAGAAGAACGGCATCAAGGTGAA
CTTCAAGATCCGCCACAACATCGAGGACGGCAGCGTGCAGCTCGCCGACCACTACCAGCAGAACACCCCC
ATCGGCGACGGCCCCGTGCTGCTGCCCGACAACCACTACCTGAGCTACCAGTCCGCCCTGAGCAAAGACC
CCAACGAGAAGCGCGATCACATGGTCCTGCTGGAGTTCGTGACCGCCGCCGGGATCACTCTCGGCATGGA
CGAGCTGTACAAGTCCGGAGGTGGAGGATCTTTCTCTGCAGAACTGCTTTCTGCCATGATGCGACTCTGG
GGCGACTCGGGGATCCAGGAGTGCTTCAACCGATCTCGGGAGTATCAGCTCAACGACTCTGCCAAATACT
ACCTGGACAGCTTGGATCGGATTGGAGCTGCAGAATACATGCCCACCGAGCAGGACATCCTCCGAACCAG
GGTCAAAACAACTGGCAT
